>Addgene plasmid #11696 | V795 pDNR MCS ES - Donor | depositor full sequence | sequence record 7028 | Author sequence
ATAACTTCGTATAGCATACATTATACGAAGTTATGGCGCGCCGGGAATTCAGCGGCCGCGGGATCCGTCG
ACTTAATTAACCAGGTAAGTTCCTAGGAGATCCTGGTCATGACTAGTGCTTGGATTCTCACCAATAAAAA
ACGCCCGGCGGCAACCGAGCGTTCTGAACAAATCCAGATGGAGTTCTGAGGTCATTACTGGATCTATCAA
CAGGAGTCCAAGCGAGCTCGATATCAAATTACGCCCCGCCCTGCCACTCATCGCAGTACTGTTGTAATTC
ATTAAGCATTCTGCCGACATGGAAGCCATCACAAACGGCATGATGAACCTGAATCGCCAGCGGCATCAGC
ACCTTGTCGCCTTGCGTATAATATTTGCCCATGGTGAAAACGGGGGCGAAGAAGTTGTCCATATTGGCCA
CGTTTAAATCAAAACTGGTGAAACTCACCCAGGGATTGGCTGAGACGAAAAACATATTCTCAATAAACCC
TTTAGGGAAATAGGCCAGGTTTTCACCGTAACACGCCACATCTTGCGAATATATGTGTAGAAACTGCCGG
AAATCGTCGTGGTATTCACTCCAGAGCGATGAAAACGTTTCAGTTTGCTCATGGAAAACGGTGTAACAAG
GGTGAACACTATCCCATATCACCAGCTCACCGTCTTTCATTGCCATACGAAATTCCGGATGAGCATTCAT
CAGGCGGGCAAGAATGTGAATAAAGGCCGGATAAAACTTGTGCTTATTTTTCTTTACGGTCTTTAAAAAG
GCCGTAATATCCAGCTGAACGGTCTGGTTATAGGTACATTGAGCAACTGACTGAAATGCCTCAAAATGTT
CTTTACGATGCCATTGGGATATATCAACGGTGGTATATCCAGTGATTTTTTTCTCCATTTTAGCTTCCTT
AGCTCCTGAAAGATCCATAACTTCGTATAGCATACATTATACGAAGTTATGCGGCCGGCCGCGACGTCCA
CATATACCTGCCGTTCACTATTATTTAGTGAAATGAGATATTATGATATTTTCTGAATTGTGATTAAAAA
GGCAACTTTATGCCCATGCAACAGAAACTATAAAAAATACAGAGAATGAAAAGAAACAGATAGATTTTTT
AGTTCTTTAGGCCCGTAGTCTGCAAATCCTTTTATGATTTTCTATCAAACAAAAGAGGAAAATAGACCAG
TTGCAATCCAAACGAGAGTCTAATAGAATGAGGTCGAAAAGTAAATCGCGCGGGTTTGTTACTGATAAAG
CAGGCAAGACCTAAAATGTGTAAAGGGCAAAGTGTATACTTTGGCGTCACCCCTTACATATTTTAGGTCT
TTTTTTATTGTGCGTAACTAACTTGCCATCTTCAAACAGGAGGGCTGGAAGAAGCAGACCGCTAACACAG
TACATAAAAAAGGAGACATGAACGATGAACATCAAAAAGTTTGCAAAACAAGCAACAGTATTAACCTTTA
CTACCGCACTGCTGGCAGGAGGCGCAACTCAAGCGTTTGCGAAAGAAACGAACCAAAAGCCATATAAGGA
AACATACGGCATTTCCCATATTACACGCCATGATATGCTGCAAATCCCTGAACAGCAAAAAAATGAAAAA
TATCAAGTTCCTGAGTTCGATTCGTCCACAATTAAAAATATCTCTTCTGCAAAAGGCCTGGACGTTTGGG
ACAGCTGGCCATTACAAAACGCTGACGGCACTGTCGCAAACTATCACGGCTACCACATCGTCTTTGCATT
AGCCGGAGATCCTAAAAATGCGGATGACACATCGATTTACATGTTCTATCAAAAAGTCGGCGAAACTTCT
ATTGACAGCTGGAAAAACGCTGGCCGCGTCTTTAAAGACAGCGACAAATTCGATGCAAATGATTCTATCC
TAAAAGACCAAACACAAGAATGGTCAGGTTCAGCCACATTTACATCTGACGGAAAAATCCGTTTATTCTA
CACTGATTTCTCCGGTAAACATTACGGCAAACAAACACTGACAACTGCACAAGTTAACGTATCAGCATCA
GACAGCTCTTTGAACATCAACGGTGTAGAGGATTATAAATCAATCTTTGACGGTGACGGAAAAACGTATC
AAAATGTACAGCAGTTCATCGATGAAGGCAACTACAGCTCAGGCGACAACCATACGCTGAGAGATCCTCA
CTACGTAGAAGATAAAGGCCACAAATACTTAGTATTTGAAGCAAACACTGGAACTGAAGATGGCTACCAA
GGCGAAGAATCTTTATTTAACAAAGCATACTATGGCAAAAGCACATCATTCTTCCGTCAAGAAAGTCAAA
AACTTCTGCAAAGCGATAAAAAACGCACGGCTGAGTTAGCAAACGGCGCTCTCGGTATGATTGAGCTAAA
CGATGATTACACACTGAAAAAAGTGATGAAACCGCTGATTGCATCTAACACAGTAACAGATGAAATTGAA
CGCGCGAACGTCTTTAAAATGAACGGCAAATGGTACCTGTTCACTGACTCCCGCGGATCAAAAATGACGA
TTGACGGCATTACGTCTAACGATATTTACATGCTTGGTTATGTTTCTAATTCTTTAACTGGCCCATACAA
GCCGCTGAACAAAACTGGCCTTGTGTTAAAAATGGATCTTGATCCTAACGATGTAACCTTTACTTACTCA
CACTTCGCTGTACCTCAAGCGAAAGGAAACAATGTCGTGATTACAAGCTATATGACAAACAGAGGATTCT
ACGCAGACAAACAATCAACGTTTGCGCCTAGCTTCCTGCTGAACATCAAAGGCAAGAAAACATCTGTTGT
CAAAGACAGCATCCTTGAACAAGGACAATTAACAGTTAACAAATAAAAACGCAAAAGAAAATGCCGATAT
CCTATTGGCATTGACGTCAGGTGGCACTTTTCGGGGAAATGTGCGCGGAACCCCTATTTGTTTATTTTTC
TAAATACATTCAAATATGTATCCGCTCATGAGACAATAACCCTGATAAATGCTTCAATAATATTGAAAAA
GGAAGAGTATGAGTATTCAACATTTCCGTGTCGCCCTTATTCCCTTTTTTGCGGCATTTTGCCTTCCTGT
TTTTGCTCACCCAGAAACGCTGGTGAAAGTAAAAGATGCTGAAGATCAGTTGGGTGCACGAGTGGGTTAC
ATCGAACTGGATCTCAACAGCGGTAAGATCCTTGAGAGTTTTCGCCCCGAAGAACGTTTTCCAATGATGA
GCACTTTTAAAGTTCTGCTATGTGGCGCGGTATTATCCCGTATTGACGCCGGGCAAGAGCAACTCGGTCG
CCGCATACACTATTCTCAGAATGACTTGGTTGAGTACTCACCAGTCACAGAAAAGCATCTTACGGATGGC
ATGACAGTAAGAGAATTATGCAGTGCTGCCATAACCATGAGTGATAACACTGCGGCCAACTTACTTCTGA
CAACGATCGGAGGACCGAAGGAGCTAACCGCTTTTTTGCACAACATGGGGGATCATGTAACTCGCCTTGA
TCGTTGGGAACCGGAGCTGAATGAAGCCATACCAAACGACGAGCGTGACACCACGATGCCTGTAGCAATG
GCAACAACGTTGCGCAAACTATTAACTGGCGAACTACTTACTCTAGCTTCCCGGCAACAATTAATAGACT
GGATGGAGGCGGATAAAGTTGCAGGACCACTTCTGCGCTCGGCCCTTCCGGCTGGCTGGTTTATTGCTGA
TAAATCTGGAGCCGGTGAGCGTGGGTCTCGCGGTATCATTGCAGCACTGGGGCCAGATGGTAAGCCCTCC
CGTATCGTAGTTATCTACACGACGGGGAGTCAGGCAACTATGGATGAACGAAATAGACAGATCGCTGAGA
TAGGTGCCTCACTGATTAAGCATTGGTAACTGTCAGACCAAGTTTACTCATATATACTTTAGATTGATTT
AAAACTTCATTTTTAATTTAAAAGGATCTAGGTGAAGATCCTTTTTGATAATCTCATGACCAAAATCCCT
TAACGTGAGTTTTCGTTCCACTGAGCGTCAGACCCCGTAGAAAAGATCAAAGGATCTTCTTGAGATCCTT
TTTTTCTGCGCGTAATCTGCTGCTTGCAAACAAAAAAACCACCGCTACCAGCGGTGGTTTGTTTGCCGGA
TCAAGAGCTACCAACTCTTTTTCCGAAGGTAACTGGCTTCAGCAGAGCGCAGATACCAAATACTGTTCTT
CTAGTGTAGCCGTAGTTAGGCCACCACTTCAAGAACTCTGTAGCACCGCCTACATACCTCGCTCTGCTAA
TCCTGTTACCAGTGGCTGCTGCCAGTGGCGATAAGTCGTGTCTTACCGGGTTGGACTCAAGACGATAGTT
ACCGGATAAGGCGCAGCGGTCGGGCTGAACGGGGGGTTCGTGCACACAGCCCAGCTTGGAGCGAACGACC
TACACCGAACTGAGATACCTACAGCGTGAGCTATGAGAAAGCGCCACGCTTCCCGAAGGGAGAAAGGCGG
ACAGGTATCCGGTAAGCGGCAGGGTCGGAACAGGAGAGCGCACGAGGGAGCTTCCAGGGGGAAACGCCTG
GTATCTTTATAGTCCTGTCGGGTTTCGCCACCTCTGACTTGAGCGTCGATTTTTGTGATGCTCGTCAGGG
GGGCGGAGCCTATGGAAAAACGCCAGCAACGCGGCCTTTTTACGGTTCCTGGCCTTTTGCTGGCCTTTTG
CTCACATGTTCTTTCCTGCGTTATCCCCTGATTCTGTGGATAACCGTATTACCGCCTTACGCGTGTAAAA
CGACGGCCAGTAGATCT
Features (pLannotate 1.2.2; 11 found; start..end, strand, type, name):
      1..34      +  protein_bind   loxP: Cre-mediated recombination occurs in the 8-bp core sequence (GCATACAT). Cre recombinase
    124..218     -  terminator     lambda t0 terminator: transcription terminator from phage lambda
    242..898     -  CDS            cat: CAT_ECOLX - Experimental evidence at protein level: Swiss-Prot protein existence level 1. This enzyme is an effector of chloramphenicol resistance in bacteria. From Escherichia coli. This protein is used as a marker in many commonly used cloning vectors, such as pACYC184.
    899..921     -  promoter       cat promoter (fragment): promoter of the E. coli cat gene encoding chloramphenicol acetyltransferase
    927..960     +  protein_bind   loxP: Cre-mediated recombination occurs in the 8-bp core sequence (GCATACAT). Cre recombinase
    979..1424    +  promoter       sacB promoter: sacR; sacB promoter and control region
   1425..2843    +  CDS            sacB: SACB_BACSU - Experimental evidence at protein level: Swiss-Prot protein existence level 1. From Bacillus subtilis (strain 168).
   2914..3018    +  promoter       AmpR promoter: bla
   3019..3879    +  CDS            AmpR: β-lactamase; bla; confers resistance to ampicillin, carbenicillin, and related antibiotics
   4050..4638    +  rep_origin     ori: high-copy-number ColE1/pMB1/pBR322/pUC origin of replication
   4754..4771    -  CDS            lacZα (fragment): LacZα fragment of β-galactosidase; lacZ fragment
