[The description below was written by a language model from this plasmid's Addgene catalogue record and pLannotate feature annotations shown in this document.]
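Description:
V795 pDNR MCS ES - Donor is an empty donor vector for the Creator Splice system, a modified version of the Cre/loxP-based Creator recombination cloning platform in which splice sites were added to improve expression for proteomics work. It is built on the commercial pDNR Dual backbone (4,777 bp in total), with the original polylinker replaced by an alternate multiple cloning site offering AscI, EcoRI, NotI, BamHI, SalI and PacI sites. It carries no insert; a gene of interest is introduced by restriction cloning. The plasmid is propagated in E. coli at high copy from a ColE1/pUC-type origin and is selected with ampicillin through the bla (AmpR) gene and its promoter.

The annotated features show the usual logic of a Creator donor. Two loxP sites in the same orientation bracket a segment of roughly 900 bp containing a chloramphenicol acetyltransferase (cat) coding sequence, with only a fragment of its promoter annotated, and a lambda t0 terminator. The cloning site is not annotated in the table, though the short unannotated stretch after the first loxP site is the likely position. Cre recombinase excises the loxP-flanked segment and transfers it into a single loxP site in an acceptor (expression) vector, carrying the cloned gene and the chloramphenicol marker together. Outside the loxP-flanked region, the Bacillus subtilis sacB gene with its own promoter provides sucrose counterselection, so unrecombined donor plasmid and unwanted cointegrates can be eliminated while chloramphenicol selects for the desired recombinants. The splice elements implied by the system name are not annotated in the feature table, so their identity and position cannot be stated from the record. A small lacZα remnant lies near the end of the sequence.
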