Addgene plasmid #11696: V795 pDNR MCS ES - Donor
Purpose: (Empty Backbone)
Depositing lab: Tony Pawson. Depositing organization: Sinai Health System. Publication: Modification of the Creator recombination system for proteomics applications--improved expression by addition of splice sites. Colwill K, Wells CD, Elder K, Goudreault M, Hersi K, Kulkarni S, Hardy WR, Pawson T, Morin GB. BMC Biotechnol. 2006 Mar 6;6:13. doi: 10.1186/1472-6750-6-13. PubMed 16519801.
Backbone
  Vector backbone: pDNR Dual
  Backbone manufacturer: Clontech
  Backbone size (bp): 4777
  Modifications to backbone: Alternate MCS with AscI, EcoRI, NotI, BamHI, SalI, PacI sites
  Vector type: Cre/Lox ; Donor vector
Growth in bacteria
  Bacterial resistance: Ampicillin, 100 μg/mL
  Growth temperature: 37°C
  Growth strain: DH5alpha
  Copy number: High Copy
Gene/Insert
  Gene/Insert name: None
  Cloning method: Restriction Enzyme
  Sequencing primers: 5′ M13 forward
Terms and licenses: Academic/Nonprofit Terms; Industry Terms
Depositor comments: Donor vector for the Creator Splice system.
How to cite: V795 pDNR MCS ES - Donor was a gift from Tony Pawson (Addgene plasmid # 11696 ; http://n2t.net/addgene:11696 ; RRID:Addgene_11696)
