>Addgene plasmid #11696 | V795 pDNR MCS ES - Donor | addgene partial sequence | sequence record 18379 | 11696 with M13fwd20
CATTATCGAAGTTATGGCGCGCCGGGAATTCAGCGGCCGCGGGATCCGTCGACTTAATTAACCAGGTAAG
TTCCTAGGAGATCCTGGTCATGACTAGTGCTTGGATTCTCACCAATAAAAAACGCCCGGCGGCAACCGAG
CGTTCTGAACAAATCCAGATGGAGTTCTGAGGTCATTACTGGATCTATCAACAGGAGTCCAAGCGAGCTC
GATATCAAATTACGCCCCGCCCTGCCACTCATCGCAGTACTGTTGTAATTCATTAAGCATTCTGCCGACA
TGGAAGCCATCACAAACGGCATGATGAACCTGAATCGCCAGCGGCATCAGCACCTTGTCGCCTTGCGTAT
AATATTTGCCCATGGTGAAAACGGGGGCGAAGAAGTTGTCCATATTGGCCACGTTTAAATCAAAACTGGT
GAAACTCACCCAGGGATTGGCTGAGACGAAAAACATATTCTCAATAAACCCTTTAGGGAAATAGGCCAGG
TTTTCACCGTAACACGCCACATCTTGCGAATATATGTGTAGAAACTGCCGGAAATCGTCGTGGTATTCAC
TCCAGAGCGATGAAAACGTTTCAGTTTGCTCATGGAAAACGGTGTAACAAGGGTGAACACTATCCCATAT
CACCAGCTCACCGTCTTTCATTGCCATACGAAATTCCGGATGAGCATTCATCAGGCGGGCAAGAATGTGA
ATAAAGGCCGGATAAAACTTGTGCTTATTTTTCTTTACGGTCTTTAAAAGGGCGTATATC
